>Addgene plasmid #217683 | HA-MBP-TEVpCS-ADGRB3 CTF-FLAG | addgene full sequence | sequence record 430136 | Addgene NGS Result
GAACATTTCTCTATCGAAGGATCTGCGATCGCTCCGGTGCCCGTCAGTGGGCAGAGCGCACATCGCCCAC
AGTCCCCGAGAAGTTGGGGGGAGGGGTCGGCAATTGAACGGGTGCCTAGAGAAGGTGGCGCGGGGTAAAC
TGGGAAAGTGATGTCGTGTACTGGCTCCGCCTTTTTCCCGAGGGTGGGGGAGAACCGTATATAAGTGCAG
TAGTCGCCGTGAACGTTCTTTTTCGCAACGGGTTTGCCGCCAGAACACAGCTGAAGCTTCGAGGGGCTCG
CATCTCTCCTTCACGCGCCCGCCGCCCTACCTGAGGCCGCCATCCACGCCGGTTGAGTCGCGTTCTGCCG
CCTCCCGCCTGTGGTGCCTCCTGAACTGCGTCCGCCGTCTAGGTAAGTTTAAAGCTCAGGTCGAGACCGG
GCCTTTGTCCGGCGCTCCCTTGGAGCCTACCTAGACTCAGCCGGCTCTCCACGCTTTGCCTGACCCTGCT
TGCTCAACTCTACGTCTTTGTTTCGTTTTCTGTTCTGCGCCGTTACAGATCCAAGCTGTGACCGGCGCCT
ACCTGAGATCACCGGCGAAGGAGGGCCACCATGTACAGGATGCAACTCCTGTCTTGCATTGCACTAAGTC
TTGCACTTGTCACGAATTCGTACCCATACGATGTTCCAGATTACGCTGGATCCAAAATTGAAGAAGGCAA
ACTGGTGATTTGGATTAACGGCGATAAAGGCTATAACGGCCTGGCGGAAGTGGGCAAAAAATTTGAAAAA
GATACCGGCATTAAAGTGACCGTGGAACATCCGGATAAACTGGAAGAAAAATTTCCGCAGGTGGCGGCGA
CCGGCGATGGCCCGGATATTATTTTTTGGGCGCATGATCGCTTTGGCGGCTATGCGCAGAGCGGCCTGCT
GGCGGAAATTACCCCGGATAAAGCGTTTCAGGATAAACTGTATCCGTTTACCTGGGATGCGGTGCGCTAT
AACGGCAAACTGATTGCGTATCCGATTGCGGTGGAAGCGCTGAGCCTGATTTATAACAAAGATCTGCTGC
CGAACCCGCCGAAAACCTGGGAAGAAATTCCGGCGCTGGATAAAGAACTGAAAGCGAAAGGCAAAAGCGC
GCTGATGTTTAACCTGCAGGAACCGTATTTTACCTGGCCGCTGATTGCGGCGGATGGCGGCTATGCGTTT
AAATATGAAAACGGCAAATATGATATTAAAGATGTGGGCGTGGATAACGCGGGCGCGAAAGCGGGCCTGA
CCTTTCTGGTGGATCTGATTAAAAACAAACATATGAACGCGGATACCGATTATAGCATTGCGGAAGCGGC
GTTTAACAAAGGCGAAACCGCGATGACCATTAACGGCCCGTGGGCGTGGAGCAACATTGATACCAGCAAA
GTGAACTATGGCGTGACCGTGCTGCCGACCTTTAAAGGCCAGCCGAGCAAACCGTTTGTGGGCGTGCTGA
GCGCGGGCATTAACGCGGCGAGCCCGAACAAAGAACTGGCGAAAGAATTTCTGGAAAACTATCTGCTGAC
CGATGAAGGCCTGGAAGCGGTGAACAAAGATAAACCGCTGGGCGCGGTGGCGCTGAAAAGCTATGAAGAA
GAACTGGCGAAAGATCCGCGCATTGCGGCGACCATGGAAAACGCGCAGAAAGGCGAAATTATGCCGAACA
TTCCGCAGATGAGCGCGTTTTGGTATGCGGTGCGCACCGCGGTGATTAACGCGGCGAGCGGCCGCCAGAC
CGTGGATGAAGCGCTGAAAGATGCGCAGACCAACGAGAACCTTTACTTCCAATCTACCTTCGCCATTTTG
GCTCAGCAACCTAGAGAAATAATCATGGAATCCTCTGGCACACCTTCAGTTACCCTAATAGTAGGCAGTG
GTCTTTCTTGCTTGGCCTTGATTACCCTAGCAGTTGTCTATGCAGCATTATGGAGGTACATACGCTCTGA
GAGATCCATAATACTAATTAACTTCTGCCTGTCTATCATCTCATCCAATATCCTCATACTGGTTGGACAG
ACTCAGACACATAATAAGAGTATCTGCACAACCACCACTGCATTTTTGCACTTTTTCTTCCTGGCTTCAT
TCTGTTGGGTTTTGACTGAGGCGTGGCAATCATATATGGCTGTAACTGGAAAAATTAGGACACGGCTTAT
AAGAAAACGCTTTTTGTGCCTTGGATGGGGTTTACCAGCATTAGTAGTGGCCACATCAGTAGGCTTCACC
AGAACAAAAGGATATGGCACTGATCACTACTGCTGGCTCTCTCTTGAAGGAGGACTACTCTATGCTTTTG
TGGGACCTGCAGCCGCTGTTGTCCTGGTCAACATGGTGATTGGCATTTTGGTATTTAATAAACTTGTTTC
CAGAGATGGAATCCTAGATAAAAAGCTCAAACACAGAGCCGGTCAGATGAGTGAGCCTCATAGCGGTTTG
ACGCTCAAATGTGCCAAGTGTGGAGTAGTTTCAACAACAGCTTTGTCAGCCACCACCGCCAGTAACGCCA
TGGCGTCTCTTTGGAGCTCCTGTGTGGTGTTGCCCCTTCTGGCTTTGACGTGGATGTCTGCGGTTCTGGC
CATGACAGATAAACGCTCCATATTGTTTCAAATACTTTTTGCTGTGTTTGATTCATTGCAAGGCTTTGTT
ATAGTCATGGTCCACTGCATTCTTCGGAGAGAGGTTCAGGATGCATTTAGATGCCGATTGAGAAACTGTC
AGGATCCCATCAATGCAGATTCTTCGAGTTCGTTTCCTAATGGGCATGCTCAAATCATGACAGACTTTGA
AAAGGATGTAGACATTGCCTGTCGATCAGTTCTTCATAAGGATATTGGTCCTTGCCGAGCAGCCACAATA
ACAGGAACACTTTCTAGGATTTCTCTAAATGATGATGAAGAAGAAAAGGGAACAAACCCTGAAGGGCTAA
GCTATTCAACATTGCCTGGAAATGTCATTTCCAAAGTCATCATCCAGCAACCCACAGGTTTGCACATGCC
CATGAGTATGAATGAGCTTAGCAATCCATGTTTGAAAAAAGAAAATAGTGAATTGCGGAGAACTGTGTAC
TTATGTACGGATGATAATTTGAGAGGGGCTGACATGGACATAGTCCATCCTCAAGAAAGAATGATGGAAA
GTGACTATATTGTGATGCCCAGAAGTTCTGTAAATAACCAGCCTTCAATGAAAGAAGAAAGCAAAATGAA
TATTGGCATGGAAACCTTGCCGCATGAAAGGCTATTGCACTACAAAGTAAACCCTGAATTCAATATGAAT
CCCCCTGTAATGGACCAGTTCAATATGAACTTAGAGCAACATCTCGCACCCCAGGAACATATGCAGAATT
TGCCCTTTGAACCTCGCACAGCTGTGAAGAATTTCATGGCCTCTGAGTTGGATGATAATGCAGGACTATC
AAGAAGTGAAACTGGATCAACGATATCAATGAGTTCTTTAGAGAGAAGAAAATCACGATATTCAGACCTT
GACTTTGAGAAGGTCATGCATACAAGGAAGAGGCATATGGAACTATTTCAAGAACTAAATCAGAAATTTC
AAACTTTGGACAGATTTCGGGATATACCAAATACAAGCAGTATGGAAAACCCCGCACCAAACAAGAATCC
ATGGGACACTTTCAAAAACCCCAGTGAATACCCGCATTACACCACAATCAATGTCTTAGACACAGAGGCA
AAGGATGCTTTGGAACTGAGGCCAGCAGAGTGGGAGAAGTGTCTGAATTTGCCTCTGGATGTGCAAGAGG
GTGACTTTCAAACAGAAGTTGGTTCTGACTACAAAGACGATGACGACAAGTGAAGATCTGACAAAACTCA
CACATGCCCACCGTGCCCAGCACCTGAACTCCTGGGGGGACCGTCAGTCTTCCTCTTCCCCCCAAAACCC
AAGGACACCCTCATGATCTCCCGGACCCCTGAGGTCACATGCGTGGTGGTGGACGTGAGCCACGAAGACC
CTGAGGTCAAGTTCAACTGGTACGTGGACGGCGTGGAGGTGCATAATGCCAAGACAAAGCCGCGGGAGGA
GCAGTACAACAGCACGTACCGTGTGGTCAGCGTCCTCACCGTCCTGCACCAGGACTGGCTGAATGGCAAG
GAGTACAAGTGCAAGGTCTCCAACAAAGCCCTCCCAGCCCCCATCGAGAAAACCATCTCCAAAGCCAAAG
GGCAGCCCCGAGAACCACAGGTGTACACCCTGCCCCCATCCCGGGAGGAGATGACCAAGAACCAGGTCAG
CCTGACCTGCCTGGTCAAAGGCTTCTATCCCAGCGACATCGCCGTGGAGTGGGAGAGCAATGGGCAGCCG
GAGAACAACTACAAGACCACGCCTCCCGTGCTGGACTCCGACGGCTCCTTCTTCCTCTACAGCAAGCTCA
CCGTGGACAAGAGCAGGTGGCAGCAGGGGAACGTCTTCTCATGCTCCGTGATGCACGAGGCTCTGCACAA
CCACTACACGCAGAAGAGCCTCTCCCTGTCTCCGGGTAAATGAGTGCTAGCTGGCCAGACATGATAAGAT
ACATTGATGAGTTTGGACAAACCACAACTAGAATGCAGTGAAAAAAATGCTTTATTTGTGAAATTTGTGA
TGCTATTGCTTTATTTGTAACCATTATAAGCTGCAATAAACAAGTTAACAACAACAATTGCATTCATTTT
ATGTTTCAGGTTCAGGGGGAGGTGTGGGAGGTTTTTTAAAGCAAGTAAAACCTCTACAAATGTGGTATGG
AATTAATTCTAAAATACAGCATAGCAAAACTTTAACCTCCAAATCAAGCCTCTACTTGAATCCTTTTCTG
AGGGATGAATAAGGCATAGGCATCAGGGGCTGTTGCCAATGTGCATTAGCTGTTTGCAGCCTCACCTTCT
TTCATGGAGTTTAAGATATAGTGTATTTTCCCAAGGTTTGAACTAGCTCTTCATTTCTTTATGTTTTAAA
TGCACTGACCTCCCACATTCCCTTTTTAGTAAAATATTCAGAAATAATTTAAATACATCATTGCAATGAA
AATAAATGTTTTTTATTAGGCAGAATCCAGATGCTCAAGGCCCTTCATAATATCCCCCAGTTTAGTAGTT
GGACTTAGGGAACAAAGGAACCTTTAATAGAAATTGGACAGCAAGAAAGCGAGCTTCTAGCTTATCCTCA
GTCCTGCTCCTCTGCCACAAAGTGCACGCAGTTGCCGGCCGGGTCGCGCAGGGCGAACTCCCGCCCCCAC
GGCTGCTCGCCGATCTCGGTCATGGCCGGCCCGGAGGCGTCCCGGAAGTTCGTGGACACGACCTCCGACC
ACTCGGCGTACAGCTCGTCCAGGCCGCGCACCCACACCCAGGCCAGGGTGTTGTCCGGCACCACCTGGTC
CTGGACCGCGCTGATGAACAGGGTCACGTCGTCCCGGACCACACCGGCGAAGTCGTCCTCCACGAAGTCC
CGGGAGAACCCGAGCCGGTCGGTCCAGAACTCGACCGCTCCGGCGACGTCGCGCGCGGTGAGCACCGGAA
CGGCACTGGTCAACTTGGCCATGATGGCTCCTCCTGTCAGGAGAGGAAAGAGAAGAAGGTTAGTACAATT
GCTATAGTGAGTTGTATTATACTATGCAGATATACTATGCCAATGATTAATTGTCAAACTAGGGCTGCAG
GGTTCATAGTGCCACTTTTCCTGCACTGCCCCATCTCCTGCCCACCCTTTCCCAGGCATAGACAGTCAGT
GACTTACCAAACTCACAGGAGGGAGAAGGCAGAAGCTTGAGACAGACCCGCGGGACCGCCGAACTGCGAG
GGGACGTGGCTAGGGCGGCTTCTTTTATGGTGCGCCGGCCCTCGGAGGCAGGGCGCTCGGGGAGGCCTAG
CGGCCAATCTGCGGTGGCAGGAGGCGGGGCCGAAGGCCGTGCCTGACCAATCCGGAGCACATAGGAGTCT
CAGCCCCCCGCCCCAAAGCAAGGGGAAGTCACGCGCCTGTAGCGCCAGCGTGTTGTGAAATGGGGGCTTG
GGGGGGTTGGGGCCCTGACTAGTCAAAACAAACTCCCATTGACGTCAATGGGGTGGAGACTTGGAAATCC
CCGTGAGTCAAACCGCTATCCACGCCCATTGATGTACTGCCAAAACCGCATCATCATGGTAATAGCGATG
ACTAATACGTAGATGTACTGCCAAGTAGGAAAGTCCCATAAGGTCATGTACTGGGCATAATGCCAGGCGG
GCCATTTACCGTCATTGACGTCAATAGGGGGCGTACTTGGCATATGATACACTTGATGTACTGCCAAGTG
GGCAGTTTACCGTAAATACTCCACCCATTGACGTCAATGGAAAGTCCCTATTGGCGTTACTATGGGAACA
TACGTCATTATTGACGTCAATGGGCGGGGGTCGTTGGGCGGTCAGCCAGGCGGGCCATTTACCGTAAGTT
ATGTAACGCCTGCAGGTTAATTAAGAACATGTGAGCAAAAGGCCAGCAAAAGGCCAGGAACCGTAAAAAG
GCCGCGTTGCTGGCGTTTTTCCATAGGCTCCGCCCCCCTGACGAGCATCACAAAAATCGACGCTCAAGTC
AGAGGTGGCGAAACCCGACAGGACTATAAAGATACCAGGCGTTTCCCCCTGGAAGCTCCCTCGTGCGCTC
TCCTGTTCCGACCCTGCCGCTTACCGGATACCTGTCCGCCTTTCTCCCTTCGGGAAGCGTGGCGCTTTCT
CATAGCTCACGCTGTAGGTATCTCAGTTCGGTGTAGGTCGTTCGCTCCAAGCTGGGCTGTGTGCACGAAC
CCCCCGTTCAGCCCGACCGCTGCGCCTTATCCGGTAACTATCGTCTTGAGTCCAACCCGGTAAGACACGA
CTTATCGCCACTGGCAGCAGCCACTGGTAACAGGATTAGCAGAGCGAGGTATGTAGGCGGTGCTACAGAG
TTCTTGAAGTGGTGGCCTAACTACGGCTACACTAGAAGAACAGTATTTGGTATCTGCGCTCTGCTGAAGC
CAGTTACCTTCGGAAAAAGAGTTGGTAGCTCTTGATCCGGCAAACAAACCACCGCTGGTAGCGGTGGTTT
TTTTGTTTGCAAGCAGCAGATTACGCGCAGAAAAAAAGGATCTCAAGAAGATCCTTTGATCTTTTCTACG
GGGTCTGACGCTCAGTGGAACGAAAACTCACGTTAAGGGATTTTGGTCATGGCTAGTTAATTAACATTTA
AATCAGCGGCCGCAATAAAATATCTTTATTTTCATTACATCTGTGTGTTGGTTTTTTGTGTGAATCGTAA
CTAACATACGCTCTCCATCAAAACAAAACGAAACAAAACAAACTAGCAAAATAGGCTGTCCCCAGTGCAA
GTGCAGGTGCCA
Features (pLannotate 1.2.2; 17 found; start..end, strand, type, name):
     49..260     +  promoter       EF-1α core promoter: core promoter for human elongation factor EF-1α
    273..541     +  LTR            5' LTR (truncated): truncated 5' long terminal repeat (LTR) from human T-cell leukemia virus (HTLV) type 1
    591..650     +  sig_peptide    IL-2 signal sequence: human interleukin-2 signal sequence
    651..677     +  CDS            3xHA (fragment): three tandem HA epitope tags
    681..1781    +  CDS            malE (fragment): MALE_ECO57 - Experimental evidence at protein level: Swiss-Prot protein existence level 1. Part of the ABC transporter complex MalEFGK involved in maltose/maltodextrin import. Binds maltose and higher maltodextrins. From Escherichia coli O157:H7.
   1803..3800    +  CDS            ADGRB3 (fragment): AGRB3_HUMAN - Also known as BAI3, KIAA0550. Experimental evidence at protein level: Swiss-Prot protein existence level 1. Receptor that plays a role in the regulation of synaptogenesis and dendritic spine formation at least partly via interaction with ELMO1 and RAC1 activity (By similarity). Promotes myoblast fusion through ELMO/DOCK1 (PubMed:24567399). From Homo sapiens (Human).
   3840..4520    +  CDS            IGHG1 (fragment): IGHG1_HUMAN - Experimental evidence at protein level: Swiss-Prot protein existence level 1. Constant region of immunoglobulin heavy chains. Immunoglobulins, also known as antibodies, are membrane-bound or secreted glycoproteins produced by B lymphocytes. In the recognition phase of humoral immunity, the membrane-bound immunoglobulins serve as receptors which, upon binding of a specific antigen, trigger the clonal expansion and differentiation of B lymphocytes into immunoglobulins- secreting plasma cells. Secreted immunoglobulins mediate the effector phase of humoral immunity, which results in
   4545..4666    -  polyA_signal   SV40 poly(A) signal: SV40 polyadenylation signal
   4689..4760    -  CDS            large T antigen (fragment): large T antigen from SV40 (simian virus 40)
   4770..5164    -  polyA_signal   β-globin poly(A): human β-globin polyadenylation signal
   5181..5552    -  CDS            ble: BLE_STRHI - Experimental evidence at protein level: Swiss-Prot protein existence level 1. Binding protein with a strong affinity to the bleomycin family of antibiotics. From Streptoalloteichus hindustanus.
   5614..5657    -  promoter       EM7 promoter (fragment): synthetic bacterial promoter&nbsp
   6044..6143    -  promoter       CMV promoter (fragment): human cytomegalovirus (CMV) immediate early promoter
   6145..6448    -  enhancer       CMV enhancer: human cytomegalovirus immediate early enhancer
   6528..7116    -  rep_origin     ori: high-copy-number ColE1/pMB1/pBR322/pUC origin of replication
   7224..7272    +  polyA_signal   poly(A) signal: synthetic polyadenylation signal
   7283..12      +  misc_feature   pause site (across the origin): RNA polymerase II transcriptional pause signal from the human α2 globin gene
