[The description below was written by a language model from this plasmid's Addgene catalogue record and pLannotate feature annotations shown in this document.]
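Description:
HA-MBP-TEVpCS-ADGRB3 CTF-FLAG is a 7.4 kb mammalian expression plasmid built on the pFuse-hIgG1-Fc2 backbone. It is propagated in E. coli from a high-copy ColE1/pUC-type origin. Selection uses Zeocin (bleomycin family) through the Sh ble gene. That marker sits behind a CMV enhancer/promoter combined with the bacterial EM7 promoter and ends in a β-globin polyadenylation signal, so the same cassette can in principle confer resistance in both bacteria and mammalian cells.

The expression cassette is driven by the composite promoter typical of this backbone: the EF-1α core promoter joined to a truncated HTLV-1 5' LTR segment. The open reading frame begins with the human IL-2 signal sequence, which directs the protein into the secretory pathway. This is followed by an HA epitope and E. coli maltose-binding protein (malE). According to the construct name, a TEV protease cleavage site comes next, although it is not annotated separately. The payload is the C-terminal fragment of human ADGRB3 (BAI3) with residues 1–856 deleted, leaving the transmembrane region of this adhesion GPCR, and the record lists a C-terminal FLAG tag. The name suggests a design in which TEV cleavage removes the HA-MBP module from the receptor's N-terminus, which fits the associated study of tethered agonist signalling, but the record does not describe this mechanism explicitly.

The backbone's IgG1 Fc sequence is still annotated downstream of the receptor, ahead of the SV40 poly(A) signal. Since FLAG is described as the C-terminal tag, the Fc is presumably not translated, though the feature table alone does not confirm this. The stated purpose is mammalian expression of adhesion GPCR transmembrane domains.
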