Addgene plasmid #217683: HA-MBP-TEVpCS-ADGRB3 CTF-FLAG
Purpose: Mammalian expression of Adhesion G Protein-Coupled Receptor transmembrane domains
Depositing lab: Stephen Blacklow. Depositing organization: Harvard Medical School. Publication: Heterogeneity of tethered agonist signaling in adhesion G protein-coupled receptors. Dates AN, Jones DTD, Smith JS, Skiba MA, Rich MF, Burruss MM, Kruse AC, Blacklow SC. Cell Chem Biol. 2024 Aug 15;31(8):1542-1553.e4. doi: 10.1016/j.chembiol.2024.03.004. Epub 2024 Apr 11. PubMed 38608683.
Backbone
  Vector backbone: pFuse-hIgG1-Fc2
  Backbone manufacturer: Invitrogen
  Vector type: Mammalian Expression
Growth in bacteria
  Bacterial resistance: Bleocin (Zeocin), 50 μg/mL
  Growth temperature: 37°C
  Growth strain: DH5alpha
  Copy number: High Copy
Gene/Insert
  Gene/Insert name: ADGRB3 (alt name: BAI3)
  Species: H. sapiens (human)
  Mutation: Deletion of residues 1-856
  Entrez Gene: BAI3 (a.k.a. KIAA0550, MGC133100)
  Tag / fusion protein: HA (N terminal on insert); FLAG (C terminal on insert)
  Cloning method: Gibson Cloning
Terms and licenses: Academic/Nonprofit Terms; Industry Terms: Not Available to Industry
Depositor comments: Please visit https://www.biorxiv.org/content/10.1101/2022.07.14.500097v2 for bioRxiv preprint.
How to cite: HA-MBP-TEVpCS-ADGRB3 CTF-FLAG was a gift from Stephen Blacklow (Addgene plasmid # 217683 ; http://n2t.net/addgene:217683 ; RRID:Addgene_217683)
